Addgene plasmid #215047: mPlum-PCNA-HygroR
Purpose: Expresses mPlum-PCNA in mammalian cells from a retroviral vector.
Depositing lab: Michele Pagano. Depositing organization: NYU Grossman School of Medicine. Publication: CDK-independent role of D-type cyclins in regulating DNA mismatch repair. Rona G, Miwatani-Minter B, Zhang Q, Goldberg HV, Kerzhnerman MA, Howard JB, Simoneschi D, Lane E, Hobbs JW, Sassani E, Wang AA, Keegan S, Laverty DJ, Piett CG, Pongor LS, Xu ML, Andrade J, Thomas A, Sicinski P, Askenazi M, Ueberheide B, Fenyo D, Nagel ZD, Pagano M. Mol Cell. 2024 Feb 29:S1097-2765(24)00129-1. doi: 10.1016/j.molcel.2024.02.010. PubMed 38458201.
Backbone
  Vector backbone: pBABE
  Vector type: Mammalian Expression, Retroviral
  Selectable markers: Hygromycin
Growth in bacteria
  Bacterial resistance: Ampicillin, 100 μg/mL
  Growth temperature: 37°C
  Growth strain: NEB Stable
  Copy number: High Copy
Gene/Insert
  Gene/Insert name: PCNA (alt name: ATLD2)
  Species: H. sapiens (human)
  Entrez Gene: PCNA (a.k.a. ATLD2)
  Promoter: LTR
  Tag / fusion protein: mPlum (N terminal on insert)
  Cloning method: Unknown
  Sequencing primers: 5′ pBABE 5'; 3′ pBABE 3'
Terms and licenses: Academic/Nonprofit Terms; Industry Terms: Not Available to Industry
How to cite: mPlum-PCNA-HygroR was a gift from Michele Pagano (Addgene plasmid # 215047 ; http://n2t.net/addgene:215047 ; RRID:Addgene_215047)
