[The description below was written by a language model from this plasmid's Addgene catalogue record and pLannotate feature annotations shown in this document.]
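Description:
mPlum-PCNA-HygroR is a pBABE-based gammaretroviral vector for stable expression of fluorescently tagged human PCNA in mammalian cells. In bacteria it is maintained through a high-copy ColE1/pUC-type origin and selected with ampicillin via the β-lactamase gene and its own promoter. The annotation also picks up a very short f1 ori fragment that is unlikely to be functional. The retroviral portion is framed by Moloney murine leukemia virus long terminal repeats, with a packaging signal (annotated as an MESV Ψ fragment) and a truncated, start-codon-less gag segment downstream of the 5′ LTR. Together these allow the transcript to be packaged into virions when viral proteins are supplied in trans by a packaging cell line or helper plasmids. In the generated feature table the ColE1 origin lies between the hygromycin cassette and the 3′ LTR region, and a ΔU3-type LTR fragment is called immediately before the full 3′ LTR; this reflects the automated annotation rather than anything stated in the catalogue entry.

The 5′ LTR serves as the promoter for the payload, an open reading frame made up of an SV40 large T antigen nuclear localization signal, the far-red fluorescent protein mPlum, and human PCNA, so that mPlum sits at the N terminus of PCNA. PCNA is the sliding clamp that acts as a processivity factor for DNA polymerase delta and takes part in DNA damage responses. Downstream, an SV40 enhancer/early promoter drives hph, the hygromycin phosphotransferase gene, so transduced cells can be selected with hygromycin. The stated purpose is simply retroviral expression of mPlum-PCNA in mammalian cells. The associated publication concerns D-type cyclins and DNA mismatch repair, but the record does not state the specific experimental use.
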