Features (pLannotate 1.2.2; 14 found; start..end, strand, type, name):
      8..477     +  LTR            LTR: long terminal repeat from Moloney murine leukemia virus
    601..875     +  misc_feature   MESV Ψ (fragment): packaging signal of murine embryonic stem cell virus
    942..1358    +  CDS            gag (truncated): truncated Moloney murine leukemia virus (MMLV) gag gene lacking the start codon
   1388..1408    +  CDS            SV40 NLS: nuclear localization signal of SV40 (simian virus 40) large T antigen
   1421..2098    +  CDS            mPlum: mPlum is a basic (constitutively fluorescent) red fluorescent protein published in 2004, derived from Discosoma sp.. It has low acid sensitivity.
   2156..2938    +  CDS            PCNA: PCNA_HUMAN - Experimental evidence at protein level: Swiss-Prot protein existence level 1. Auxiliary protein of DNA polymerase delta and is involved in the control of eukaryotic DNA replication by increasing the polymerase's processibility during elongation of the leading strand. Induces a robust stimulatory effect on the 3'-5' exonuclease and 3'- phosphodiesterase, but not apurinic-apyrimidinic (AP) endonuclease, APEX2 activities. Has to be loaded onto DNA in order to be able to stimulate APEX2. Plays a key role in DNA damage response (DDR) by being conveniently positioned at the replication
   2958..3287    +  promoter       SV40 promoter: SV40 enhancer and early promoter
   3361..4383    +  CDS            hph: KHYB_ECOLX - Experimental evidence at protein level: Swiss-Prot protein existence level 1. The aminoglycoside phosphotransferases achieve inactivation of their antibiotic substrates by phosphorylation. Only phosphorylates hygromycin and closely related compounds such as demethyl analogs and destomycin. From Escherichia coli.
   4414..4436    +  rep_origin     f1 ori (fragment): f1 bacteriophage origin of replication; arrow indicates direction of (+) strand synthesis
   4433..5002    +  rep_origin     ori: high-copy-number ColE1/pMB1/pBR322/pUC origin of replication
   5062..5183    +  LTR            3' LTR (ΔU3) (fragment): self-inactivating 3' long terminal repeat (LTR) from Moloney murine leukemia virus
   5184..5653    +  LTR            LTR: long terminal repeat from Moloney murine leukemia virus
   5768..6628    -  CDS            AmpR: β-lactamase; bla; confers resistance to ampicillin, carbenicillin, and related antibiotics
   6629..6733    -  promoter       AmpR promoter: bla
>Addgene plasmid #215047 | mPlum-PCNA-HygroR | addgene full sequence | sequence record 429213 | Addgene NGS Result
CTGCAGCCTGAATATGGGCCAAACAGGATATCTGTGGTAAGCAGTTCCTGCCCCGGCTCAGGGCCAAGAA
CAGATGGAACAGCTGAATATGGGCCAAACAGGATATCTGTGGTAAGCAGTTCCTGCCCCGGCTCAGGGCC
AAGAACAGATGGTCCCCAGATGCGGTCCAGCCCTCAGCAGTTTCTAGAGAACCATCAGATGTTTCCAGGG
TGCCCCAAGGACCTGAAATGACCCTGTGCCTTATTTGAACTAACCAATCAGTTCGCTTCTCGCTTCTGTT
CGCGCGCTTCTGCTCCCCGAGCTCAATAAAAGAGCCCACAACCCCTCACTCGGGGCGCCAGTCCTCCGAT
TGACTGAGTCGCCCGGGTACCCGTGTATCCAATAAACCCTCTTGCAGTTGCATCCGACTTGTGGTCTCGC
TGTTCCTTGGGAGGGTCTCCTCTGAGTGATTGACTACCCGTCAGCGGGGGTCTTTCATTTGGGGGCTCGT
CCGGGATCGGGAGACCCCTGCCCAGGGACCACCGACCCACCACCGGGAGGCAAGCTGGCCAGCAACTTAT
CTGTGTCTGTCCGATTGTCTAGTGTCTATGACTGATTTTATGCGCCTGCGTCGGTACTAGTTAGCTAACT
AGCTCTGTATCTGGCGGACCCGTGGTGGAACTGACGAGTTCTGAACACCCGGCCGCAACCCTGGGAGACG
TCCCAGGGACTTTGGGGGCCGTTTTTGTGGCCCGACCTGAGGAAGGGAGTCGATGTGGAATCCGACCCCG
TCAGGATATGTGGTTCTGGTAGGAGACGAGAACCTAAAACAGTTCCCGCCTCCGTCTGAATTTTTGCTTT
CGGTTTGGAACCGAAGCCGCGCGTCTTGTCTGCTGCAGCGCTGCAGCATCGTTCTGTGTTGTCTCTGTCT
GACTGTGTTTCTGTATTTGTCTGAAAATTAGGGCCAGACTGTTACCACTCCCTTAAGTTTGACCTTAGGT
CACTGGAAAGATGTCGAGCGGATCGCTCACAACCAGTCGGTAGATGTCAAGAAGAGACGTTGGGTTACCT
TCTGCTCTGCAGAATGGCCAACCTTTAACGTCGGATGGCCGCGAGACGGCACCTTTAACCGAGACCTCAT
CACCCAGGTTAAGATCAAGGTCTTTTCACCTGGCCCGCATGGACACCCAGACCAGGTCCCCTACATCGTG
ACCTGGGAAGCCTTGGCTTTTGACCCCCCTCCCTGGGTCAAGCCCTTTGTACACCCTAAGCCTCCGCCTC
CTCTTCCTCCATCCGCCCCGTCTCTCCCCCTTGAACCTCCTCGTTCGACCCCGCCTCGATCCTCCCTTTA
TCCAGCCCTCACTCCTTCTCTAGGCGCCGGCCGGATCCCGCCACCATGGGAGCATCACCAAAAAAGAAGA
GAAAGGTACCGGTGGCTACCATGGTGAGCAAGGGCGAGGAGGTCATCAAGGAGTTCATGCGCTTCAAGGA
GCACATGGAGGGCTCCGTGAACGGCCACGAGTTCGAGATCGAGGGCGAGGGCGAGGGCCGCCCCTACGAG
GGCACCCAGACCGCCAGGCTGAAGGTGACCAAGGGTGGCCCCCTGCCCTTCGCCTGGGACATCCTGTCCC
CTCAGATCATGTACGGCTCCAAGGCCTACGTGAAGCACCCCGCCGACATCCCCGACTACTTGAAGCTGTC
CTTCCCCGAGGGCTTCAAGTGGGAGCGCGTGATGAACTTCGAGGACGGCGGCGTGGTGACCGTGACCCAG
GACTCCTCCCTGCAGGACGGCGAGTTCATCTACAAGGTGAAGGTGCGCGGCACCAACTTCCCCTCCGACG
GCCCCGTAATGCAGAAGAAGACCATGGGCTGGGAGGCCTCCTCCGAGCGGATGTACCCCGAGGACGGCGC
CCTGAAGGGCGAGATGAAGATGAGGCTGAGGCTGAAGGACGGCGGCCACTACGACGCCGAGGTCAAGACC
ACCTACATGGCCAAGAAGCCCGTGCAGCTGCCCGGCGCCTACAAGACCGACATCAAGCTGGACATCACCT
CCCACAACGAGGACTACACCATCGTGGAACAGTACGAGCGCGCCGAGGGCCGCCACTCCACCGGCGCCTC
CGGAGAAGGGCAAGGGCAAGGGCAAGGGCCGGGCCGCGGCTACGCGTATCGATCCATGTTCGAGGCGCGC
CTGGTCCAGGGCTCCATCCTCAAGAAGGTGTTGGAGGCACTCAAGGACCTCATCAACGAGGCCTGCTGGG
ATATTAGCTCCAGCGGTGTAAACCTGCAGAGCATGGACTCGTCCCACGTCTCTTTGGTGCAGCTCACCCT
GCGGTCTGAGGGCTTCGACACCTACCGCTGCGACCGCAACCTGGCCATGGGCGTGAACCTCACCAGTATG
TCCAAAATACTAAAATGCGCCGGCAATGAAGATATCATTACACTAAGGGCCGAAGATAACGCGGATACCT
TGGCGCTAGTATTTGAAGCACCAAACCAGGAGAAAGTTTCAGACTATGAAATGAAGTTGATGGATTTAGA
TGTTGAACAACTTGGAATTCCAGAACAGGAGTACAGCTGTGTAGTAAAGATGCCTTCTGGTGAATTTGCA
CGTATATGCCGAGATCTCAGCCATATTGGAGATGCTGTTGTAATTTCCTGTGCAAAAGACGGAGTGAAAT
TTTCTGCAAGTGGAGAACTTGGAAATGGAAACATTAAATTGTCACAGACAAGTAATGTCGATAAAGAGGA
GGAAGCTGTTACCATAGAGATGAATGAACCAGTTCAACTAACTTTTGCACTGAGGTACCTGAACTTCTTT
ACAAAAGCCACTCCACTCTCTTCAACGGTGACACTCAGTATGTCTGCAGATGTACCCCTTGTTGTAGAGT
ATAAAATTGCGGATATGGGACACTTAAAATACTACTTGGCTCCCAAGATCGAGGATGAAGAAGGATCTTA
GGTCGACCCTGTGGAATGTGTGTCAGTTAGGGTGTGGAAAGTCCCCAGGCTCCCCAGCAGGCAGAAGTAT
GCAAAGCATGCATCTCAATTAGTCAGCAACCAGGTGTGGAAAGTCCCCAGGCTCCCCAGCAGGCAGAAGT
ATGCAAAGCATGCATCTCAATTAGTCAGCAACCATAGTCCCGCCCCTAACTCCGCCCATCCCGCCCCTAA
CTCCGCCCAGTTCCGCCCATTCTCCGCCCCATGGCTGACTAATTTTTTTTATTTATGCAGAGGCCGAGGC
CGCCTCGGCCTCTGAGCTATTCCAGAAGTAGTGAGGAGGCTTTTTTGGAGGCCTAGGCTTTTGCAAAAAG
CTTGCCAGCTGGGGCGCCCTCTGGTAAGGTTGGGAAGCCCTGCAGATCTGATCCCGGGGGGCAATGAGAT
ATGAAAAAGCCTGAACTCACCGCGACGTCTGTCGAGAAGTTTCTGATCGAAAAGTTCGACAGCGTCTCCG
ACCTGATGCAGCTCTCGGAGGGCGAAGAATCTCGTGCTTTCAGCTTCGATGTAGGAGGGCGTGGATATGT
CCTGCGGGTAAATAGCTGCGCCGATGGTTTCTACAAAGATCGTTATGTTTATCGGCACTTTGCATCGGCC
GCGCTCCCGATTCCGGAAGTGCTTGACATTGGGGAATTTAGCGAGAGCCTGACCTATTGCATCTCCCGCC
GTGCACAGGGTGTCACGTTGCAAGACCTGCCTGAAACCGAACTGCCCGCTGTTCTGCAGCCGGTCGCGGA
GGCCATGGATGCGATCGCTGCGGCCGATCTTAGCCAGACGAGCGGGTTCGGCCCATTCGGACCGCAAGGA
ATCGGTCAATACACTACATGGCGTGATTTCATATGCGCGATTGCTGATCCCCATGTGTATCACTGGCAAA
CTGTGATGGACGACACCGTCAGTGCGTCCGTCGCGCAGGCTCTCGATGAGCTGATGCTTTGGGCCGAGGA
CTGCCCCGAAGTCCGGCACCTCGTGCACGCGGATTTCGGCTCCAACAATGTCCTGACGGACAATGGCCGC
ATAACAGCGGTCATTGACTGGAGCGAGGCGATGTTCGGGGATTCCCAATACGAGGTCGCCAACATCTTCT
TCTGGAGGCCGTGGTTGGCTTGTATGGAGCAGCAGACGCGCTACTTCGAGCGGAGGCATCCGGAGCTTGC
AGGATCGCCGCGGCTCCGGGCGTATATGCTCCGCATTGGTCTTGACCAACTCTATCAGAGCTTGGTTGAC
GGCAATTTCGATGATGCAGCTTGGGCGCAGGGTCGATGCGACGCAATCGTCCGATCCGGAGCCGGGACTG
TCGGGCGTACACAAATCGCCCGCAGAAGCGCGGCCGTCTGGACCGATGGCTGTGTAGAAGTACTCGCCGA
TAGTGGAAACCGACGCCCCAGCACTCGTCCGAGGGCAAAGGAATAGAGTAGATGCCGACCGGGATCTATC
GATGCGGCGGGTGTGGTGGTTACGCGTAATCTGCTGCTTGCAAACAAAAAAACCACCGCTACCAGCGGTG
GTTTGTTTGCCGGATCAAGAGCTACCAACTCTTTTTCCGAAGGTAACTGGCTTCAGCAGAGCGCAGATAC
CAAATACTGTTCTTCTAGTGTAGCCGTAGTTAGGCCACCACTTCAAGAACTCTGTAGCACCGCCTACATA
CCTCGCTCTGCTAATCCTGTTACCAGTGGCTGCTGCCAGTGGCGATAAGTCGTGTCTTACCGGGTTGGAC
TCAAGACGATAGTTACCGGATAAGGCGCAGCGGTCGGGCTGAACGGGGGGTTCGTGCACACAGCCCAGCT
TGGAGCGAACGACCTACACCGAACTGAGATACCTACAGCGTGAGCTATGAGAAAGCGCCACGCTTCCCGA
AGGGAGAAAGGCGGACAGGTATCCGGTAAGCGGCAGGGTCGGAACAGGAGAGCGCACGAGGGAGCTTCCA
GGGGGAAACGCCTGGTATCTTTATAGTCCTGTCGGGTTTCGCCACCTCTGACTTGAGCGTCGATTTTTGT
GATGCTCGTCAGGGGGGCGGAGCCTATGGAAAAACGCCAGCAACGCATCGATAAAATAAAAGATTTTATT
TAGTCTCCAGAAAAAGGGGGGAATGAAAGACCCCACCTGTAGGTTTGGCAAGCTAGCTTAAGTAACGCCA
TTTTGCAAGGCATGGAAAAATACATAACTGAGAATAGAGAAGTTCAGATCAAGGTCAGGAACAGATGGAA
CAGCTGAATATGGGCCAAACAGGATATCTGTGGTAAGCAGTTCCTGCCCCGGCTCAGGGCCAAGAACAGA
TGGAACAGCTGAATATGGGCCAAACAGGATATCTGTGGTAAGCAGTTCCTGCCCCGGCTCAGGGCCAAGA
ACAGATGGTCCCCAGATGCGGTCCAGCCCTCAGCAGTTTCTAGAGAACCATCAGATGTTTCCAGGGTGCC
CCAAGGACCTGAAATGACCCTGTGCCTTATTTGAACTAACCAATCAGTTCGCTTCTCGCTTCTGTTCGCG
CGCTTCTGCTCCCCGAGCTCAATAAAAGAGCCCACAACCCCTCACTCGGGGCGCCAGTCCTCCGATTGAC
TGAGTCGCCCGGGTACCCGTGTATCCAATAAACCCTCTTGCAGTTGCATCCGACTTGTGGTCTCGCTGTT
CCTTGGGAGGGTCTCCTCTGAGTGATTGACTACCCGTCAGCGGGGGTCTTTCACATGCAGCATGTATCAA
AATTAATTTGGTTTTTTTTCTTAAGTATTTACATTAAATGGCCATAGTGCGGCCGCAAATCAATCTAAAG
TATATATGAGTAAACTTGGTCTGACAGTTACCAATGCTTAATCAGTGAGGCACCTATCTCAGCGATCTGT
CTATTTCGTTCATCCATAGTTGCCTGACTCCCCGTCGTGTAGATAACTACGATACGGGAGGGCTTACCAT
CTGGCCCCAGTGCTGCAATGATACCGCGAGACCCACGCTCACCGGCTCCAGATTTATCAGCAATAAACCA
GCCAGCCGGAAGGGCCGAGCGCAGAAGTGGTCCTGCAACTTTATCCGCCTCCATCCAGTCTATTAATTGT
TGCCGGGAAGCTAGAGTAAGTAGTTCGCCAGTTAATAGTTTGCGCAACGTTGTTGCCATTGCTACAGGCA
TCGTGGTGTCACGCTCGTCGTTTGGTATGGCTTCATTCAGCTCCGGTTCCCAACGATCAAGGCGAGTTAC
ATGATCCCCCATGTTGTGCAAAAAAGCGGTTAGCTCCTTCGGTCCTCCGATCGTTGTCAGAAGTAAGTTG
GCCGCAGTGTTATCACTCATGGTTATGGCAGCACTGCATAATTCTCTTACTGTCATGCCATCCGTAAGAT
GCTTTTCTGTGACTGGTGAGTACTCAACCAAGTCATTCTGAGAATAGTGTATGCGGCGACCGAGTTGCTC
TTGCCCGGCGTCAATACGGGATAATACCGCGCCACATAGCAGAACTTTAAAAGTGCTCATCATTGGAAAA
CGTTCTTCGGGGCGAAAACTCTCAAGGATCTTACCGCTGTTGAGATCCAGTTCGATGTAACCCACTCGTG
CACCCAACTGATCTTCAGCATCTTTTACTTTCACCAGCGTTTCTGGGTGAGCAAAAACAGGAAGGCAAAA
TGCCGCAAAAAAGGGAATAAGGGCGACACGGAAATGTTGAATACTCATACTCTTCCTTTTTCAATATTAT
TGAAGCATTTATCAGGGTTATTGTCTCATGAGCGGATACATATTTGAATGTATTTAGAAAAATAAACAAA
TAGGGGTTCCGCGCACATTTCCCCGAAAAGTGCCAC
